>Addgene plasmid #98190 | UKNP1.18.1 | depositor full sequence | sequence record 180001 | UKNP1.18.1 sequence 6817 bps
CCAAGCTTGCCATGGGTTGCTCTTTCTCTATCTTCCTCTTGGCTTTGCTATCCTGTTTGACCATCCCCGC
TTCCGCTTATGAAGTGCACAACGTGTCCGGGATGTACCATGTTACGAACGACTGCTCCAACACAAGCATC
GTGTATGAGGCAGCGGACGTGATCATGCACACCCCCGGGTGCGTGCCCTGCGTTCGGGAGGGTAATTCCT
CCCGCTGCTGGGTAGCGCTCACTCCCACGCTCGCGGCCAGGAACAGCAGCGTCCCTACTACGACAATACG
ACGCCACGTCGATTTGCTCGTTGGGACGGCTGCTTTCTGTTCCGCTATGTACGTGGGGGACCTCTGCGGA
TCTGTCTTCCTCGTCTCCCAGCTGTTCACCTTCTCGCCTCGCCGGCATATGACGGTACAGGACTGCAATT
GCTCAATCTATCCCGGCCACGTATCAGGTCACCGCATGGCTTGGGATATGATGATGAACTGGTCACCTAC
AGCAGCCTTAGTGGTATCGCAGTTACTCCGGATCCCACAAGCCGTCGTGGACGTGGTGGCGGGGGCCCAC
TGGGGAATCCTGGCGGGCCTCGCCTACTACTCCATGGTGGGGAACTGGGCTAAGGTCTTGCTTGTGATGC
TACTCTTTGCCGGCGTTGACGGACAGACCCGCACAACGGGGGGGTCGGCAGCCCAAACCACCTATGGGCT
TACATCCCTCTTTAGATCTGGACCGTCTCAGAAGATCCAACTTGTGAATACCAACGGCAGCTGGCACATC
AACAGAACTGCCCTGAATTGTAATGACTCCCTCAACACTGGGTTCCTTGCTGCGCTGTTTTACGTGCGCA
ATTTCAACTCGTCCGGATGCCCGGAGCGCATGGCCAGCTGTCGCCCCATCGACACGTTCGATCAGGGGTG
GGGTCCCATCACTTACACCGAGCCTCACAGCCTGGACCAGAGGCCCTATTGCTGGCACTACGCACCTCAA
CCGTGTGGTATTGTGCCCGCGGCGCAGGTGTGTGGTCCAGTGTATTGCTTCACCCCAAGTCCTGTTGTAG
TGGGGACGACCGATCGTTTCGGCGCCCCTACGTACACCTGGGGGGAGAATGAGACGGACGTGCTGATTCT
GAACAACACGCGGCCGCCGCAGGGCAACTGGTTCGGCTGTACATGGATGAATGGCACCGGGTTTACCAAG
ACGTGTGGGGGCCCCCCATGCAACATCGGGGGGGCCGGCAACAACACCTTGACCTGTCCCACGGACTGCT
TCCGGAAGCACCCCGAGGCTACCTACACCAGATGTGGTTCGGGGCCTTGGTTAACACCTAGGTGCATGGT
TGACTACCCATACAGGCTCTGGCACTACCCCTGCACTGTCAACTTTACCATCTTCAAGGTTAGGATGTAT
GTGGGGGGCGTGGAGCACAGGCTCACCGCCGCATGCAATTGGACCCGAGGAGAGCGTTGCAACTTGGAGG
ACAGGGATAGATCAGAGCTTAGCCCGCTACTACTGTCTACGACAGAGTGGCAGGTATTGCCCTGTTCCTT
CACCACCCTACCGGCTTTGTCCACTGGTTTGATCCATCTCCACCAGAACATCGTGGACGTGCAATACCTA
TACGGTATAGGGTCAGCAGTTGTCTCCATCGCAATCAAATGGGAGTATATCGTGCTGCTCTTCCTCCTCC
TGGCGGACGCGCGCGTCTGCGCCTGCTTGTGGATGATGCTGCTGGTAGCCCAGGCTGAGGCCTAATCTAG
AAACTTTAAGCCGAATTCTGCAGATATCCAGCACAGTGGCGGCCGCTCGAGTCTAGAGGGCCCGTTTAAA
CCCGCTGATCAGCCTCGACTGTGCCTTCTAGTTGCCAGCCATCTGTTGTTTGCCCCTCCCCCGTGCCTTC
CTTGACCCTGGAAGGTGCCACTCCCACTGTCCTTTCCTAATAAAATGAGGAAATTGCATCGCATTGTCTG
AGTAGGTGTCATTCTATTCTGGGGGGTGGGGTGGGGCAGGACAGCAAGGGGGAGGATTGGGAAGACAATA
GCAGGCATGCTGGGGATGCGGTGGGCTCTATGGCTTCTGAGGCGGAAAGAACCAGTGGCGGTAATACGGT
TATCCACAGAATCAGGGGATAACGCAGGAAAGAACATGTGAGCAAAAGGCCAGCAAAAGGCCAGGAACCG
TAAAAAGGCCGCGTTGCTGGCGTTTTTCCATAGGCTCCGCCCCCCTGACGAGCATCACAAAAATCGACGC
TCAAGTCAGAGGTGGCGAAACCCGACAGGACTATAAAGATACCAGGCGTTTCCCCCTGGAAGCTCCCTCG
TGCGCTCTCCTGTTCCGACCCTGCCGCTTACCGGATACCTGTCCGCCTTTCTCCCTTCGGGAAGCGTGGC
GCTTTCTCATAGCTCACGCTGTAGGTATCTCAGTTCGGTGTAGGTCGTTCGCTCCAAGCTGGGCTGTGTG
CACGAACCCCCCGTTCAGCCCGACCGCTGCGCCTTATCCGGTAACTATCGTCTTGAGTCCAACCCGGTAA
GACACGACTTATCGCCACTGGCAGCAGCCACTGGTAACAGGATTAGCAGAGCGAGGTATGTAGGCGGTGC
TACAGAGTTCTTGAAGTGGTGGCCTAACTACGGCTACACTAGAAGGACAGTATTTGGTATCTGCGCTCTG
CTGAAGCCAGTTACCTTCGGAAAAAGAGTTGGTAGCTCTTGATCCGGCAAACAAACCACCGCTGGTAGCG
GTGGTTTTTTTGTTTGCAAGCAGCAGATTACGCGCAGAAAAAAAGGATCTCAAGAAGATCCTTTGATCTT
TTCTACGGGGTCTGACGCTCAGTGGAACGAAAACTCACGTTAAGGGATTTTGGTCATGAGATTATCAAAA
AGGATCTTCACCTAGATCCTTTTAAATTAAAAATGAAGTTTTAAATCAATCTAAAGTATATATGAGTAAC
CTGAGGCTATGGCAGGGCCTGCCGCCCCGACGTTGGCTGCGAGCCCTGGGCCTTCACCCGAACTTGGGGG
GTGGGGTGGGGAAAAGGAAGAAACGCGGGCGTATTGGCCCCAATGGGGTCTCGGTGGGGTATCGACAGAG
TGCCAGCCCTGGGACCGAACCCCGCGTTTATGAACAAACGACCCAACACCGTGCGTTTTATTCTGTCTTT
TTATTGCCGTCATAGCGCGGGTTCCTTCCGGTATTGTCTCCTTCCGTGTTTCAGTTAGCCTCCCCCTAGG
GTGGGCGAAGAACTCCAGCATGAGATCCCCGCGCTGGAGGATCATCCAGCCGGCGTCCCGGAAAACGATT
CCGAAGCCCAACCTTTCATAGAAGGCGGCGGTGGAATCGAAATCTCGTGATGGCAGGTTGGGCGTCGCTT
GGTCGGTCATTTCGAACCCCAGAGTCCCGCTCAGAAGAACTCGTCAAGAAGGCGATAGAAGGCGATGCGC
TGCGAATCGGGAGCGGCGATACCGTAAAGCACGAGGAAGCGGTCAGCCCATTCGCCGCCAAGCTCTTCAG
CAATATCACGGGTAGCCAACGCTATGTCCTGATAGCGGTCCGCCACACCCAGCCGGCCACAGTCGATGAA
TCCAGAAAAGCGGCCATTTTCCACCATGATATTCGGCAAGCAGGCATCGCCATGGGTCACGACGAGATCC
TCGCCGTCGGGCATGCTCGCCTTGAGCCTGGCGAACAGTTCGGCTGGCGCGAGCCCCTGATGCTCTTGAT
CATCCTGATCGACAAGACCGGCTTCCATCCGAGTACGTGCTCGCTCGATGCGATGTTTCGCTTGGTGGTC
GAATGGGCAGGTAGCCGGATCAAGCGTATGCAGCCGCCGCATTGCATCAGCCATGATGGATACTTTCTCG
GCAGGAGCAAGGTGAGATGACAGGAGATCCTGCCCCGGCACTTCGCCCAATAGCAGCCAGTCCCTTCCCG
CTTCAGTGACAACGTCGAGCACAGCTGCGCAAGGAACGCCCGTCGTGGCCAGCCACGATAGCCGCGCTGC
CTCGTCTTGCAGTTCATTCAGGGCACCGGACAGGTCGGTCTTGACAAAAAGAACCGGGCGCCCCTGCGCT
GACAGCCGGAACACGGCGGCATCAGAGCAGCCGATTGTCTGTTGTGCCCAGTCATAGCCGAATAGCCTCT
CCACCCAAGCGGCCGGAGAACCTGCGTGCAATCCATCTTGTTCAATCATGCGAAACGATCCTCATCCTGT
CTCTTGATCGATCTTTGCAAAAGCCTAGGCCTCCAAAAAAGCCTCCTCACTACTTCTGGAATAGCTCAGA
GGCCGAGGCGGCCTCGGCCTCTGCATAAATAAAAAAAATTAGTCAGCCATGGGGCGGAGAATGGGCGGAA
CTGGGCGGAGTTAGGGGCGGGATGGGCGGAGTTAGGGGCGGGACTATGGTTGCTGACTAATTGAGATGCA
TGCTTTGCATACTTCTGCCTGCTGGGGAGCCTGGGGACTTTCCACACCTGGTTGCTGACTAATTGAGATG
CATGCTTTGCATACTTCTGCCTGCTGGGGAGCCTGGGGACTTTCCACACCCTAACTGACACACATTCCAC
AGCTGGTTCTTTCCGCCTCAGGACTCTTCCTTTTTCAATAAATCAATCTAAAGTATATATGAGTAAACTT
GGTCTGACAGTTACCAATGCTTAATCAGTGAGGCACCTATCTCAGCGATCTGTCTATTTCGTTCATCCAT
AGTTGCCTGACTCCCCGTCGTGTAGATAACTACGATACGGGAGGGCTTACCATCTGGCCCCAGTGCTGCA
ATGATACCGCGAGACCCACGCTCACCGGCTCCAGATTTATCAGCAATAAACCAGCCAGCCGGAAGGGCCG
AGCGCAGAAGTGGTCCTGCAACTTTATCCGCCTCCATCCAGTCTATTAATTGTTGCCGGGAAGCTAGAGT
AAGTAGTTCGCCAGTTAATAGTTTGCGCAACGTTGTTGCCATTGCTACAGGCATCGTGGTGTCACGCTCG
TCGTTTGGTATGGCTTCATTCAGCTCCGGTTCCCAACGATCAAGGCGAGTTACATGATCCCCCATGTTGT
GCAAAAAAGCGGTTAGCTCCTTCGGTCCTCCGATCGTTGTCAGAAGTAAGTTGGCCGCAGTGTTATCACT
CATGGTTATGGCAGCACTGCATAATTCTCTTACTGTCATGCCATCCGTAAGATGCTTTTCTGTGACTGGT
GAGTACTCAACCAAGTCATTCTGAGAATAGTGTATGCGGCGACCGAGTTGCTCTTGCCCGGCGTCAATAC
GGGATAATACCGCGCCACATAGCAGAACTTTAAAAGTGCTCATCATTGGAAAACGTTCTTCGGGGCGAAA
ACTCTCAAGGATCTTACCGCTGTTGAGATCCAGTTCGATGTAACCCACTCGTGCACCCAACTGATCTTCA
GCATCTTTTACTTTCACCAGCGTTTCTGGGTGAGCAAAAACAGGAAGGCAAAATGCCGCAAAAAAGGGAA
TAAGGGCGACACGGAAATGTTGAATACTCATACTCTTCCTTTTTCAATATTATTGAAGCATTTATCAGGG
TTATTGTCTCATGAGCGGATACATATTTGAATGTATTTAGAAAAATAAACAAATAGGGGTTCCGCGCACA
TTTCCCCGAAAAGTGCCACCTG
[124 nt withheld, positions 5623-5746]
C
[91 nt withheld, positions 5748-5838]
A
[49 nt withheld, positions 5840-5888]
CCTTTGACGTTGGAGTCCACGTTCTTT
[37 nt withheld, positions 5916-5952]
ACCCTATCTCGGTCTATTCTTTTGATTTATAAGGGATTTTGCCGATTTCGGCCTATTGGTTAAAAAATGA
GCTGATTTAACAAAAATTTAACGCGAATTTTAACAAAATATTAACGCTTACAATTTACGCGCGCGTTGAC
ATTGATTATTGACTAGTTATTAATAGTAATCAATTACGGGGTCATTAGTTCATAGCCCATATATGGAGTT
CCGCGTTACATAACTTACGGTAAATGGCCCGCCTGGCTGACCGCCCAACGACCCCCGCCCATTGACGTCA
ATAATGACGTATGTTCCCATAGTAACGCCAATAGGGACTTTCCATTGACGTCAATGGGTGGACTATTTAC
GGTAAACTGCCCACTTGGCAGTACATCAAGTGTATCATATGCCAAGTACGCCCCCTATTGACGTCAATGA
CGGTAAATGGCCCGCCTGGCATTATGCCCAGTACATGACCTTATGGGACTTTCCTACTTGGCAGTACATC
TACGTATTAGTCATCGCTATTACCATGGTGATGCGGTTTTGGCAGTACATCAATGGGCGTGGATAGCGGT
TTGACTCACGGGGATTTCCAAGTCTCCACCCCATTGACGTCAATGGGAGTTTGTTTTGGCACCAAAATCA
ACGGGACTTTCCAAAATGTCGTAACAACTCCGCCCCATTGACGCAAATGGGCGGTAGGCGTGTACGGTGG
GAGGTCTATATAAGCAGAGCTCTCTGGCTAACTAGAGAACCCACTGCTTACTGGCTTATCGAAATTAATA
CGACTCACTATAGGGAGACCCAAGCTGGCTAGCGTTTAAACTTAAGCTTGGTACCGAGCTCGGATCCACT
AGTCCAGTGTGGTGGAATTCGGCTT
Features (pLannotate 1.2.2; 17 found; start..end, strand, type, name):
     15..1742    +  CDS            POLG_HCVGL (fragment): Experimental evidence at protein level: Swiss-Prot protein existence level 1. [Protease NS2]: Cysteine protease required for the proteolytic auto-cleavage between the non-structural proteins NS2 and NS3 (By similarity). The N-terminus of NS3 is required for the function of NS2 protease (active region NS2-3) (By similarity). Promotes the initiation of viral particle assembly by mediating the interaction between structural and non-structural proteins (By similarity). From Hepatitis C virus (isolate Glasgow) (HCV).
   1839..2063    +  polyA_signal   bGH poly(A) signal: bovine growth hormone polyadenylation signal
   2067..2085    +  promoter       SV40 promoter (fragment): SV40 enhancer and early promoter
   2195..2783    -  rep_origin     ori: high-copy-number ColE1/pMB1/pBR322/pUC origin of replication
   3005..3021    +  polyA_signal   bGH poly(A) signal (fragment): bovine growth hormone polyadenylation signal
   3112..3159    -  polyA_signal   HSV TK poly(A) signal: herpes simplex virus thymidine kinase polyadenylation signal (Cole and Stacy, 1985)
   3218..3370    -  CDS            ble (fragment): BLE_KLEPN - Experimental evidence at protein level: Swiss-Prot protein existence level 1. Binding protein with a strong affinity to the bleomycin family of antibiotics. Binds to CL990; an antimitotic-antibiotic compound. From Klebsiella pneumoniae.
   3391..4179    -  CDS            NeoR/KanR: aminoglycoside phosphotransferase confers resistance to neomycin, kanamycin, and G418 (Geneticin®)
   4214..4571    -  promoter       SV40 promoter: SV40 enhancer and early promoter
   4573..4590    -  promoter       AmpR promoter (fragment): bla
   4631..5491    -  CDS            AmpR: β-lactamase; bla; confers resistance to ampicillin, carbenicillin, and related antibiotics
   5492..5596    -  promoter       AmpR promoter: bla
   5623..6051    +  rep_origin     f1 ori (sequence partly withheld): f1 bacteriophage origin of replication; arrow indicates direction of (+) strand synthesis
   6090..6469    +  enhancer       CMV enhancer: human cytomegalovirus immediate early enhancer
   6470..6673    +  promoter       CMV promoter: human cytomegalovirus (CMV) immediate early promoter
   6669..6702    +  LTR            5' LTR (truncated) (fragment): truncated 5' long terminal repeat (LTR) from HIV-1
   6718..6736    +  promoter       T7 promoter: promoter for bacteriophage T7 RNA polymerase
