>Addgene plasmid #98190 | UKNP1.18.1 | addgene full sequence | sequence record 189882 | Addgene NGS Result
CAAGCTTGCCATGGGTTGCTCTTTCTCTATCTTCCTCTTGGCTTTGCTATCCTGTTTGACCATCCCCGCT
TCCGCTTATGAAGTGCACAACGTGTCCGGGATGTACCATGTTACGAACGACTGCTCCAACACAAGCATCG
TGTATGAGGCAGCGGACGTGATCATGCACACCCCCGGGTGCGTGCCCTGCGTTCGGGAGGGTAATTCCTC
CCGCTGCTGGGTAGCGCTCACTCCCACGCTCGCGGCCAGGAACAGCAGCGTCCCTACTACGACAATACGA
CGCCACGTCGATTTGCTCGTTGGGACGGCTGCTTTCTGTTCCGCTATGTACGTGGGGGACCTCTGCGGAT
CTGTCTTCCTCGTCTCCCAGCTGTTCACCTTCTCGCCTCGCCGGCATATGACGGTACAGGACTGCAATTG
CTCAATCTATCCCGGCCACGTATCAGGTCACCGCATGGCTTGGGATATGATGATGAACTGGTCACCTACA
GCAGCCTTAGTGGTATCGCAGTTACTCCGGATCCCACAAGCCGTCGTGGACGTGGTGGCGGGGGCCCACT
GGGGAATCCTGGCGGGCCTCGCCTACTACTCCATGGTGGGGAACTGGGCTAAGGTCTTGCTTGTGATGCT
ACTCTTTGCCGGCGTTGACGGACAGACCCGCACAACGGGGGGGTCGGCAGCCCAAACCACCTATGGGCTT
ACATCCCTCTTTAGATCTGGACCGTCTCAGAAGATCCAACTTGTGAATACCAACGGCAGCTGGCACATCA
ACAGAACTGCCCTGAATTGTAATGACTCCCTCAACACTGGGTTCCTTGCTGCGCTGTTTTACGTGCGCAA
TTTCAACTCGTCCGGATGCCCGGAGCGCATGGCCAGCTGTCGCCCCATCGACACGTTCGATCAGGGGTGG
GGTCCCATCACTTACACCGAGCCTCACAGCCTGGACCAGAGGCCCTATTGCTGGCACTACGCACCTCAAC
CGTGTGGTATTGTGCCCGCGGCGCAGGTGTGTGGTCCAGTGTATTGCTTCACCCCAAGTCCTGTTGTAGT
GGGGACGACCGATCGTTTCGGCGCCCCTACGTACACCTGGGGGGAGAATGAGACGGACGTGCTGATTCTG
AACAACACGCGGCCGCCGCAGGGCAACTGGTTCGGCTGTACATGGATGAATGGCACCGGGTTTACCAAGA
CGTGTGGGGGCCCCCCATGCAACATCGGGGGGGCCGGCAACAACACCTTGACCTGTCCCACGGACTGCTT
CCGGAAGCACCCCGAGGCTACCTACACCAGATGTGGTTCGGGGCCTTGGTTAACACCTAGGTGCATGGTT
GACTACCCATACAGGCTCTGGCACTACCCCTGCACTGTCAACTTTACCATCTTCAAGGTTAGGATGTATG
TGGGGGGCGTGGAGCACAGGCTCACCGCCGCATGCAATTGGACCCGAGGAGAGCGTTGCAACTTGGAGGA
CAGGGATAGATCAGAGCTTAGCCCGCTACTACTGTCTACGACAGAGTGGCAGGTATTGCCCTGTTCCTTC
ACCACCCTACCGGCTTTGTCCACTGGTTTGATCCATCTCCACCAGAACATCGTGGACGTGCAATACCTAT
ACGGTATAGGGTCAGCAGTTGTCTCCATCGCAATCAAATGGGAGTATATCGTGCTGCTCTTCCTCCTCCT
GGCGGACGCGCGCGTCTGCGCCTGCTTGTGGATGATGCTGCTGGTAGCCCAGGCTGAGGCCTAATCTAGA
AACTTTAAGCCGAATTCTGCAGATATCCAGCACAGTGGCGGCCGCTCGAGTCTAGAGGGCCCGTTTAAAC
CCGCTGATCAGCCTCGACTGTGCCTTCTAGTTGCCAGCCATCTGTTGTTTGCCCCTCCCCCGTGCCTTCC
TTGACCCTGGAAGGTGCCACTCCCACTGTCCTTTCCTAATAAAATGAGGAAATTGCATCGCATTGTCTGA
GTAGGTGTCATTCTATTCTGGGGGGTGGGGTGGGGCAGGACAGCAAGGGGGAGGATTGGGAAGACAATAG
CAGGCATGCTGGGGATGCGGTGGGCTCTATGGCTTCTGAGGCGGAAAGAACCAGTGGCGGTAATACGGTT
ATCCACAGAATCAGGGGATAACGCAGGAAAGAACATGTGAGCAAAAGGCCAGCAAAAGGCCAGGAACCGT
AAAAAGGCCGCGTTGCTGGCGTTTTTCCATAGGCTCCGCCCCCCTGACGAGCATCACAAAAATCGACGCT
CAAGTCAGAGGTGGCGAAACCCGACAGGACTATAAAGATACCAGGCGTTTCCCCCTGGAAGCTCCCTCGT
GCGCTCTCCTGTTCCGACCCTGCCGCTTACCGGATACCTGTCCGCCTTTCTCCCTTCGGGAAGCGTGGCG
CTTTCTCATAGCTCACGCTGTAGGTATCTCAGTTCGGTGTAGGTCGTTCGCTCCAAGCTGGGCTGTGTGC
ACGAACCCCCCGTTCAGCCCGACCGCTGCGCCTTATCCGGTAACTATCGTCTTGAGTCCAACCCGGTAAG
ACACGACTTATCGCCACTGGCAGCAGCCACTGGTAACAGGATTAGCAGAGCGAGGTATGTAGGCGGTGCT
ACAGAGTTCTTGAAGTGGTGGCCTAACTACGGCTACACTAGAAGAACAGTATTTGGTATCTGCGCTCTGC
TGAAGCCAGTTACCTTCGGAAAAAGAGTTGGTAGCTCTTGATCCGGCAAACAAACCACCGCTGGTAGCGG
TGGTTTTTTTGTTTGCAAGCAGCAGATTACGCGCAGAAAAAAAGGATCTCAAGAAGATCCTTTGATCTTT
TCTACGGGGTCTGACGCTCAGTGGAACGAAAACTCACGTTAAGGGATTTTGGTCATGAGATTATCAAAAA
GGATCTTCACCTAGATCCTTTTAAATTAAAAATGAAGTTTTAAATCAATCTAAAGTATATATGAGTAACC
TGAGGCTATGGCAGGGCCTGCCGCCCCGACGTTGGCTGCGAGCCCTGGGCCTTCACCCGAACTTGGGGGG
TGGGGTGGGGAAAAGGAAGAAACGCGGGCGTATTGGCCCCAATGGGGTCTCGGTGGGGTATCGACAGAGT
GCCAGCCCTGGGACCGAACCCCGCGTTTATGAACAAACGACCCAACACCGTGCGTTTTATTCTGTCTTTT
TATTGCCGTCATAGCGCGGGTTCCTTCCGGTATTGTCTCCTTCCGTGTTTCAGTTAGCCTCCCCCTAGGG
TGGGCGAAGAACTCCAGCATGAGATCCCCGCGCTGGAGGATCATCCAGCCGGCGTCCCGGAAAACGATTC
CGAAGCCCAACCTTTCATAGAAGGCGGCGGTGGAATCGAAATCTCGTGATGGCAGGTTGGGCGTCGCTTG
GTCGGTCATTTCGAACCCCAGAGTCCCGCTCAGAAGAACTCGTCAAGAAGGCGATAGAAGGCGATGCGCT
GCGAATCGGGAGCGGCGATACCGTAAAGCACGAGGAAGCGGTCAGCCCATTCGCCGCCAAGCTCTTCAGC
AATATCACGGGTAGCCAACGCTATGTCCTGATAGCGGTCCGCCACACCCAGCCGGCCACAGTCGATGAAT
CCAGAAAAGCGGCCATTTTCCACCATGATATTCGGCAAGCAGGCATCGCCATGGGTCACGACGAGATCCT
CGCCGTCGGGCATGCTCGCCTTGAGCCTGGCGAACAGTTCGGCTGGCGCGAGCCCCTGATGCTCTTCGTC
CAGATCATCCTGATCGACAAGACCGGCTTCCATCCGAGTACGTGCTCGCTCGATGCGATGTTTCGCTTGG
TGGTCGAATGGGCAGGTAGCCGGATCAAGCGTATGCAGCCGCCGCATTGCATCAGCCATGATGGATACTT
TCTCGGCAGGAGCAAGGTGAGATGACAGGAGATCCTGCCCCGGCACTTCGCCCAATAGCAGCCAGTCCCT
TCCCGCTTCAGTGACAACGTCGAGCACAGCTGCGCAAGGAACGCCCGTCGTGGCCAGCCACGATAGCCGC
GCTGCCTCGTCTTGCAGTTCATTCAGGGCACCGGACAGGTCGGTCTTGACAAAAAGAACCGGGCGCCCCT
GCGCTGACAGCCGGAACACGGCGGCATCAGAGCAGCCGATTGTCTGTTGTGCCCAGTCATAGCCGAATAG
CCTCTCCACCCAAGCGGCCGGAGAACCTGCGTGCAATCCATCTTGTTCAATCATGCGAAACGATCCTCAT
CCTGTCTCTTGATCGATCTTTGCAAAAGCCTAGGCCTCCAAAAAAGCCTCCTCACTACTTCTGGAATAGC
TCAGAGGCCGAGGCGGCCTCGGCCTCTGCATAAATAAAAAAAATTAGTCAGCCATGGGGCGGAGAATGGG
CGGAACTGGGCGGAGTTAGGGGCGGGATGGGCGGAGTTAGGGGCGGGACTATGGTTGCTGACTAATTGAG
ATGCATGCTTTGCATACTTCTGCCTGCTGGGGAGCCTGGGGACTTTCCACACCTGGTTGCTGACTAATTG
AGATGCATGCTTTGCATACTTCTGCCTGCTGGGGAGCCTGGGGACTTTCCACACCCTAACTGACACACAT
TCCACAGCTGGTTCTTTCCGCCTCAGGACTCTTCCTTTTTCAATAAATCAATCTAAAGTATATATGAGTA
AACTTGGTCTGACAGTTACCAATGCTTAATCAGTGAGGCACCTATCTCAGCGATCTGTCTATTTCGTTCA
TCCATAGTTGCCTGACTCCCCGTCGTGTAGATAACTACGATACGGGAGGGCTTACCATCTGGCCCCAGTG
CTGCAATGATACCGCGAGACCCACGCTCACCGGCTCCAGATTTATCAGCAATAAACCAGCCAGCCGGAAG
GGCCGAGCGCAGAAGTGGTCCTGCAACTTTATCCGCCTCCATCCAGTCTATTAATTGTTGCCGGGAAGCT
AGAGTAAGTAGTTCGCCAGTTAATAGTTTGCGCAACGTTGTTGCCATTGCTACAGGCATCGTGGTGTCAC
GCTCGTCGTTTGGTATGGCTTCATTCAGCTCCGGTTCCCAACGATCAAGGCGAGTTACATGATCCCCCAT
GTTGTGCAAAAAAGCGGTTAGCTCCTTCGGTCCTCCGATCGTTGTCAGAAGTAAGTTGGCCGCAGTGTTA
TCACTCATGGTTATGGCAGCACTGCATAATTCTCTTACTGTCATGCCATCCGTAAGATGCTTTTCTGTGA
CTGGTGAGTACTCAACCAAGTCATTCTGAGAATAGTGTATGCGGCGACCGAGTTGCTCTTGCCCGGCGTC
AATACGGGATAATACCGCGCCACATAGCAGAACTTTAAAAGTGCTCATCATTGGAAAACGTTCTTCGGGG
CGAAAACTCTCAAGGATCTTACCGCTGTTGAGATCCAGTTCGATGTAACCCACTCGTGCACCCAACTGAT
CTTCAGCATCTTTTACTTTCACCAGCGTTTCTGGGTGAGCAAAAACAGGAAGGCAAAATGCCGCAAAAAA
GGGAATAAGGGCGACACGGAAATGTTGAATACTCATACTCTTCCTTTTTCAATATTATTGAAGCATTTAT
CAGGGTTATTGTCTCATGAGCGGATACATATTTGAATGTATTTAGAAAAATAAACAAATAGGGGTTCCGC
GCACATTTCCCCGAAAAGTGCCACCTG
[124 nt withheld, positions 5628-5751]
C
[91 nt withheld, positions 5753-5843]
A
[49 nt withheld, positions 5845-5893]
CCTTTGACGTTGGAGTCCACGTTCTTT
[37 nt withheld, positions 5921-5957]
ACCCTATCTCGGTCTATTCTTTTGATTTATAAGGGATTTTGCCGATTTCGGCCTATTGGTTAAAAAATGA
GCTGATTTAACAAAAATTTAACGCGAATTTTAACAAAATATTAACGCTTACAATTTACGCGCGCGTTGAC
ATTGATTATTGACTAGTTATTAATAGTAATCAATTACGGGGTCATTAGTTCATAGCCCATATATGGAGTT
CCGCGTTACATAACTTACGGTAAATGGCCCGCCTGGCTGACCGCCCAACGACCCCCGCCCATTGACGTCA
ATAATGACGTATGTTCCCATAGTAACGCCAATAGGGACTTTCCATTGACGTCAATGGGTGGAGTATTTAC
GGTAAACTGCCCACTTGGCAGTACATCAAGTGTATCATATGCCAAGTACGCCCCCTATTGACGTCAATGA
CGGTAAATGGCCCGCCTGGCATTATGCCCAGTACATGACCTTATGGGACTTTCCTACTTGGCAGTACATC
TACGTATTAGTCATCGCTATTACCATGGTGATGCGGTTTTGGCAGTACATCAATGGGCGTGGATAGCGGT
TTGACTCACGGGGATTTCCAAGTCTCCACCCCATTGACGTCAATGGGAGTTTGTTTTGGCACCAAAATCA
ACGGGACTTTCCAAAATGTCGTAACAACTCCGCCCCATTGACGCAAATGGGCGGTAGGCGTGTACGGTGG
GAGGTCTATATAAGCAGAGCTCTCTGGCTAACTAGAGAACCCACTGCTTACTGGCTTATCGAAATTAATA
CGACTCACTATAGGGAGACCCAAGCTGGCTAGCGTTTAAACTTAAGCTTGGTACCGAGCTCGGATCCACT
AGTCCAGTGTGGTGGAATTCGGCTTC
Features (pLannotate 1.2.2; 17 found; start..end, strand, type, name):
     14..1741    +  CDS            POLG_HCVGL (fragment): Experimental evidence at protein level: Swiss-Prot protein existence level 1. [Protease NS2]: Cysteine protease required for the proteolytic auto-cleavage between the non-structural proteins NS2 and NS3 (By similarity). The N-terminus of NS3 is required for the function of NS2 protease (active region NS2-3) (By similarity). Promotes the initiation of viral particle assembly by mediating the interaction between structural and non-structural proteins (By similarity). From Hepatitis C virus (isolate Glasgow) (HCV).
   1838..2062    +  polyA_signal   bGH poly(A) signal: bovine growth hormone polyadenylation signal
   2066..2084    +  promoter       SV40 promoter (fragment): SV40 enhancer and early promoter
   2194..2782    -  rep_origin     ori: high-copy-number ColE1/pMB1/pBR322/pUC origin of replication
   3004..3020    +  polyA_signal   bGH poly(A) signal (fragment): bovine growth hormone polyadenylation signal
   3111..3158    -  polyA_signal   HSV TK poly(A) signal: herpes simplex virus thymidine kinase polyadenylation signal (Cole and Stacy, 1985)
   3217..3369    -  CDS            ble (fragment): BLE_KLEPN - Experimental evidence at protein level: Swiss-Prot protein existence level 1. Binding protein with a strong affinity to the bleomycin family of antibiotics. Binds to CL990; an antimitotic-antibiotic compound. From Klebsiella pneumoniae.
   3390..4184    -  CDS            NeoR/KanR: aminoglycoside phosphotransferase from Tn5; aph(3')-II (or nptII); confers resistance to neomycin, kanamycin, and G418 (Geneticin®)
   4219..4576    -  promoter       SV40 promoter: SV40 enhancer and early promoter
   4578..4595    -  promoter       AmpR promoter (fragment): bla
   4636..5496    -  CDS            AmpR: β-lactamase; bla; confers resistance to ampicillin, carbenicillin, and related antibiotics
   5497..5601    -  promoter       AmpR promoter: bla
   5628..6056    +  rep_origin     f1 ori (sequence partly withheld): f1 bacteriophage origin of replication; arrow indicates direction of (+) strand synthesis
   6095..6474    +  enhancer       CMV enhancer: human cytomegalovirus immediate early enhancer
   6475..6678    +  promoter       CMV promoter: human cytomegalovirus (CMV) immediate early promoter
   6674..6707    +  LTR            5' LTR (truncated) (fragment): truncated 5' long terminal repeat (LTR) from HIV-1
   6723..6741    +  promoter       T7 promoter: promoter for bacteriophage T7 RNA polymerase
