[The description below was written by a language model from this plasmid's Addgene catalogue record and pLannotate feature annotations shown in this document.]
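Description:
UKNP1.18.1 is a mammalian expression plasmid built on the Invitrogen pCR3 backbone that carries the hepatitis C virus E1E2 envelope glycoprotein genes cloned from patient serum. It belongs to the United Kingdom Nottingham Panel, whose naming scheme encodes genotype, patient number and clone number, so this is a genotype 1 isolate, patient 18, clone 1. The insert of about 1.7 kb is annotated as a fragment of the HCV polyprotein. The NS2 protease text attached to that annotation is generic to the polyprotein reference entry and does not describe this fragment, which the catalogue identifies as E1E2. The plasmid is circular, so the CMV immediate-early enhancer and promoter near the end of the numbered sequence lie directly upstream of the insert. They drive its transcription in mammalian cells, and the bovine growth hormone polyadenylation signal downstream terminates the transcript. A T7 promoter between the CMV promoter and the insert permits in vitro transcription and serves as a sequencing primer site. The short "HIV-1 LTR" hit overlapping the end of the CMV promoter and the small ble, SV40 and bGH fragments are probably annotation artefacts or backbone remnants.

In bacteria the plasmid replicates at high copy from a ColE1/pUC-type origin under ampicillin selection, and an f1 origin allows single-stranded DNA production. An SV40 promoter–NeoR/KanR cassette with an HSV TK polyadenylation signal offers G418 selection in mammalian cells. The depositor and repository sequences differ by only a few nucleotides in length and have the same feature layout. According to the associated publication title, the panel provides diverse HCV glycoproteins for vaccine research and for assessing resistance to neutralisation by monoclonal antibodies.
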