Addgene plasmid #98190: UKNP1.18.1
Purpose: Expression of HCV E1E2 genes cloned from patient serum. United Kingdom Nottingham Panel x.xx.xx (genotype.patient number.clone number)
Depositing lab: Jonathan Ball. Publication: A Diverse Panel of Hepatitis C Virus Glycoproteins for Use in Vaccine Research Reveals Extremes of Monoclonal Antibody Neutralization Resistance. Urbanowicz RA, McClure CP, Brown RJ, Tsoleridis T, Persson MA, Krey T, Irving WL, Ball JK, Tarr AW. J Virol. 2015 Dec 23;90(7):3288-301. doi: 10.1128/JVI.02700-15. PubMed 26699643.
Backbone
  Vector backbone: pCR3
  Backbone manufacturer: Invitrogen
  Vector type: Mammalian Expression
Growth in bacteria
  Bacterial resistance: Ampicillin, 100 μg/mL
  Growth temperature: 37°C
  Growth strain: DH5alpha
  Copy number: High Copy
Gene/Insert
  Gene/Insert name: HCV E1E2 (alt name: UKNP1.18.1)
  Species: Hepatitis C virus
  Insert size (bp): 1734
  GenBank ID: KU285192.1
  Cloning method: Unknown
  Sequencing primers: 5′ T7F; 3′ bGHR
Terms and licenses: Academic/Nonprofit Terms; Industry Terms: Not Available to Industry
How to cite: UKNP1.18.1 was a gift from Jonathan Ball (Addgene plasmid # 98190 ; http://n2t.net/addgene:98190 ; RRID:Addgene_98190)
